Addgene plasmid #154799: pGBW-m4258310
Purpose: Mammalian expression plasmid for SARS-CoV-2 nsp7
Depositing lab: Ginkgo Bioworks & Benjie Chen. Depositing organization: Ginkgo Bioworks.
Backbone
  Vector backbone: pTwist_CMV_Puro_6 with AarI site removed
  Backbone size w/o insert (bp): 6080
  Vector type: Mammalian Expression
  Selectable markers: Puromycin
Growth in bacteria
  Bacterial resistance: Ampicillin, 100 μg/mL
  Growth temperature: 37°C
  Growth strain: DH5alpha
  Copy number: High Copy
Gene/Insert
  Gene/Insert name: SARS-CoV-2 nsp7
  Species: Severe acute respiratory syndrome coronavirus 2
  Insert size (bp): 248
  Mutation: H. sapiens recode 1
  Entrez Gene: ORF1ab (a.k.a. GU280_gp01)
  Promoter: CMV
  Tag / fusion protein: Cleavable TEV;TapTag (C terminal on backbone)
  Cloning method: Unknown
Resource information
  A portion of this plasmid was derived from a plasmid made by: GinkgoBioworks
Depositor comments: NCBI reference sequence: YP_009725303.1
How to cite: pGBW-m4258310 was a gift from Ginkgo Bioworks & Benjie Chen (Addgene plasmid # 154799 ; http://n2t.net/addgene:154799 ; RRID:Addgene_154799)
