[The description below was written by a language model from this plasmid's Addgene catalogue record and pLannotate feature annotations shown in this document.]
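Description:
pGBW-m4258310 is a mammalian expression plasmid for SARS-CoV-2 nsp7, built on the pTwist_CMV_Puro_6 backbone from which an AarI site has been removed. It is maintained in E. coli as a high-copy plasmid through a ColE1/pUC-type origin and selected with ampicillin via a full-length β-lactamase gene. For selection in mammalian cells it carries a separate cassette in which the human ubiquitin C promoter drives puromycin N-acetyltransferase, followed by a synthetic polyadenylation signal.

The insert is a short (about 250 bp) nsp7 coding sequence, a cleavage product of the viral ORF1ab polyprotein, recoded for human codon usage. It is expressed from CMV immediate-early enhancer/promoter elements located near the end of the numbered sequence, so that transcription reads across the plasmid origin into the open reading frame. The automated annotation does not label nsp7 itself, but the unannotated region at the start of the sequence is consistent with its position. Downstream, the backbone supplies a C-terminal, TEV-cleavable TAP tag. The fragments annotated as a myosin light chain kinase peptide and Staphylococcus protein A probably correspond to the calmodulin-binding peptide and IgG-binding domains typical of such a tag. An SV40 polyadenylation signal lies after the tag, although it is annotated on the opposite strand. Bacterial terminators (T7, rrnG) and short β-globin insulator elements flank the expression units, presumably to limit transcriptional interference between them.

The tag arrangement allows tandem affinity purification, with TEV protease releasing the protein from the protein A moiety. The construct is therefore suited to transient or puromycin-selected expression of nsp7 in mammalian cells, for purification or for studying its interactions with other proteins. The record itself states only mammalian expression as the purpose.
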