Features (pLannotate 1.2.2; 20 found; start..end, strand, type, name):
    311..388     +  CDS            MYLK2 (fragment): MYLK2_HUMAN - Experimental evidence at protein level: Swiss-Prot protein existence level 1. Implicated in the level of global muscle contraction and cardiac function. Phosphorylates a specific serine in the N-terminus of a myosin light chain. From Homo sapiens (Human).
    470..820     +  CDS            spa (fragment): SPA_STAAU - Experimental evidence at protein level: Swiss-Prot protein existence level 1. Plays a role in the inhibition of the host innate and adaptive immune responses. Possesses five immunoglobulin-binding domains that capture both the fragment crystallizable region (Fc region) and the Fab region (part of Ig that identifies antigen) of immunoglobulins (By similarity). In turn, Staphylococcus aureus is protected from phagocytic killing via inhibition of Ig Fc region. In addition, the host elicited B-cell response is prevented due to a decrease of antibody-secreting cell proliferation that en
    885..1006    -  polyA_signal   SV40 poly(A) signal: SV40 polyadenylation signal
   1029..1098    -  CDS            large T antigen (fragment): large T antigen from SV40 (simian virus 40)
   1121..1167    +  terminator     T7 terminator: transcription terminator for bacteriophage T7 RNA polymerase
   1197..1333    +  terminator     rrnG terminator: transcription terminator from the E. coli ribosomal RNA rrnG operon (Albrechtsen et al., 1991)
   1378..1449    +  misc_feature   3' β-globin insulator: insulator downstream of the human β-globin locus (Farrell et al., 2002)
   1675..2263    -  rep_origin     ori: high-copy-number ColE1/pMB1/pBR322/pUC origin of replication
   2435..2499    -  CDS            bla(M) (fragment): β-lactamase lacking the signal sequence; bla(M); allows cytosolic expression of β-lactamase
   2763..3972    +  promoter       UbC promoter: human ubiquitin C promoter
   3976..4573    +  CDS            PuroR (fragment): puromycin N-acetyltransferase; pac from Streptomyces; confers resistance to puromycin
   4602..4650    +  polyA_signal   poly(A) signal: synthetic polyadenylation signal
   4916..5776    +  CDS            AmpR: β-lactamase; bla; confers resistance to ampicillin, carbenicillin, and related antibiotics
   5789..5925    +  terminator     rrnG terminator: transcription terminator from the E. coli ribosomal RNA rrnG operon (Albrechtsen et al., 1991)
   6077..6148    +  misc_feature   5' β-globin insulator: insulator upstream of the human β-globin locus (Farrell et al., 2002)
   6153..6199    -  terminator     T7 terminator: transcription terminator for bacteriophage T7 RNA polymerase
   6217..6265    -  polyA_signal   poly(A) signal: synthetic polyadenylation signal
   6346..6649    +  enhancer       CMV enhancer: human cytomegalovirus immediate early enhancer
   6722..6739    -  promoter       CMV promoter (fragment): human cytomegalovirus (CMV) immediate early promoter
   6802..6853    +  promoter       CMVd2 promoter: truncated human cytomegalovirus (CMV) immediate early promoter that yields moderately reduced expression relative to the full-length promoter
>Addgene plasmid #154799 | pGBW-m4258310 | depositor full sequence | sequence record 299528 | Full Sequence
CACCATGAGCAAAATGTCTGACGTCAAGTGTACATCCGTAGTTCTGTTATCAGTGCTTCAACAGCTGCGG
GTGGAGAGTTCGTCAAAGCTCTGGGCCCAGTGCGTGCAGCTGCACAATGATATATTGCTCGCGAAAGATA
CTACGGAAGCTTTCGAGAAGATGGTCAGCTTGCTATCTGTTCTACTGAGCATGCAAGGAGCAGTAGACAT
CAACAAACTTTGCGAAGAGATGTTAGACAACCGAGCCACCCTGCAAGAAAACCTTTACTTTCAGTCGGGA
CGGCGAATCCCGGGGCTGATAAATCCCTGGAAAAGGAGATGGAAGAAGAACTTTATTGCAGTGTCTGCGG
CTAACCGGTTCAAAAAGATCAGTTCAAGCGGCGCCCTAGATTACGACATTCCTACGACCGCCTCCGAGAA
TCTCTATTTCCAGGGTGAATTTGGCTTGGCACAACATGACGAGGCCGTCGATAACAAGTTTAATAAAGAA
CAGCAGAACGCTTTCTATGAGATCCTTCACTTACCAAATCTGAACGAAGAGCAACGCAACGCTTTCATTC
AGAGCCTGAAAGACGATCCCTCGCAGTCTGCAAATCTCCTGGCCGAAGCCAAGAAGCTGAATGACGCACA
GGCTCCAAAAGTTGATAACAAGTTTAACAAGGAGCAGCAGAATGCTTTCTACGAGATATTGCACCTTCCT
AATCTGAATGAGGAACAAAGAAATGCATTTATCCAGTCCCTAAAAGACGATCCATCACAGAGTGCCAACC
TGCTTGCGGAAGCCAAAAAGCTCAATGATGCCCAGGCCCCGAAAGTAGACGCGAACCATCAATAAGCTAG
CTTGACTGACTGAGATACAGCGTACCTTCAGCTCACAGACATGATAAGATACATTGATGAGTTTGGACAA
ACCACAACTAGAATGCAGTGAAAAAAATGCTTTATTTGTGAAATTTGTGATGCTATTGCTTTATTTGTAA
CCATTATAAGCTGCAATAAACAAGTTAACAACAACAATTGCATTCATTTTATGTTTCAGGTTCAGGGGGA
GGTGTGGGAGGTTTTTTAAAGCAAGTAAAACCTCTACAAATGTGGTATTGGCCCATCTCTATCGGTATCG
TAGCATAACCCCTTGGGGCCTCTAAACGGGTCTTGAGGGGTTTTTTGTGCCCCTCGGGCCGGATTGCTAT
CTACCGGCATTGGCGCAGAAAAAAATGCCTGATGCGACGCTGCGCGTCTTATACTCCCACATATGCCAGA
TTCAGCAACGGATACGGCTTCCCCAACTTGCCCACTTCCATACGTGTCCTCCTTACCAGAAATTTATCCT
TAAGGTCGTCAGCTATCCTGCAGGCGATCTCTCGATTTCGATCAAGACATTCCTTTAATGGTCTTTTCTG
GACACCACTAGGGGTCAGAAGTAGTTCATCAAACTTTCTTCCCTCCCTAATCTCATTGGTTACCTTGGGC
TATCGAAACTTAATTAACCAGTCAAGTCAGCTACTTGGCGAGATCGACTTGTCTGGGTTTCGACTACGCT
CAGAATTGCGTCAGTCAAGTTCGATCTGGTCCTTGCTATTGCACCCGTTCTCCGATTACGAGTTTCATTT
AAATCATGTGAGCAAAAGGCCAGCAAAAGGCCAGGAACCGTAAAAAGGCCGCGTTGCTGGCGTTTTTCCA
TAGGCTCCGCCCCCCTGACGAGCATCACAAAAATCGACGCTCAAGTCAGAGGTGGCGAAACCCGACAGGA
CTATAAAGATACCAGGCGTTTCCCCCTGGAAGCTCCCTCGTGCGCTCTCCTGTTCCGACCCTGCCGCTTA
CCGGATACCTGTCCGCCTTTCTCCCTTCGGGAAGCGTGGCGCTTTCTCATAGCTCACGCTGTAGGTATCT
CAGTTCGGTGTAGGTCGTTCGCTCCAAGCTGGGCTGTGTGCACGAACCCCCCGTTCAGCCCGACCGCTGC
GCCTTATCCGGTAACTATCGTCTTGAGTCCAACCCGGTAAGACACGACTTATCGCCACTGGCAGCAGCCA
CTGGTAACAGGATTAGCAGAGCGAGGTATGTAGGCGGTGCTACAGAGTTCTTGAAGTGGTGGCCTAACTA
CGGCTACACTAGAAGAACAGTATTTGGTATCTGCGCTCTGCTGAAGCCAGTTACCTTCGGAAAAAGAGTT
GGTAGCTCTTGATCCGGCAAACAAACCACCGCTGGTAGCGGTGGTTTTTTTGTTTGCAAGCAGCAGATTA
CGCGCAGAAAAAAAGGATCTCAAGAAGATCCTTTGATCTTTTCTACGGGGTCTGACGCTCAGTGGAACGA
AAACTCACGTTAAGGGATTTTGGTCATGAGATTATCAAAAAGGATCTTCACCTAGATCCTTTTAAATTAA
AAATGAAGTTTTAAATCAATCTAAAGTATATATGAGTAAACTTGGTCTGACAGTTACCAATGCTTAATCA
GTGAGGCACCTATCTCAGCGATCTGTCTATTTCGTTCATCCATAGTTGCATTTAAATTTCCGAACTCTCC
AAGGCCCTCGTCGGAAAATCTTCAAACCTTTCGTCCGATCCATCTTGCAGGCTACCTCTCGAACGAACTA
TCGCAAGTCTCTTGGCCGGCCTTGCGCCTTGGCTATTGCTTGGCAGCGCCTATCGCCAGGTATTACTCCA
ATCCCGAATATCCGAGATCGGGATCACCCGAGAGAAGTTCAACCTACATCCTCAATCCCGATCTATCCGA
GATCCGAGGAATATCGAAATCGGGGCGCGCCTGGCCTCCGCGCCGGGTTTTGGCGCCTCCCGCGGGCGCC
CCCCTCGTCACGGCGAGCGCTGCCACGTCAGACGAAGGGCGCAGGAGCGTCCTGATCCTTCCGCCCGGAC
GCTCAGGACAGCGGCCCGCTGCTCATAAGACTCGGCCTTAGAACCCCAGTATCAGCAGAAGGACATTTTA
GGACGGGACTTGGGTGACTCTAGGGCACTGGTTTTCTTTCCAGAGAGCGGAACAGGCGAGGAAAAGTAGT
CCCTTCTCGGCGATTCTGCGGAGGGATCTCCGTGGGGCGGTGAACGCCGATGATTATATAAGGACGCGCC
GGGTGTGGCACAGCTAGTTCCGTCGCAGCCGGGATTTGGGTCGCGGTTCTTGTTTGTGGATCGCTGTGAT
CGTCACTTGGTGAGTAGCGGGCTGCTGGGCTGGCCGGGGCTTTCGTGGCCGCCGGGCCGCTCGGTGGGAC
GGAAGCGTGTGGAGAGACCGCCAAGGGCTGTAGTCTGGGTCCGCGAGCAAGGTTGCCCTGAACTGGGGGT
TGGGGGGAGCGCAGCAAAATGGCGGCTGTTCCCGAGTCTTGAATGGAAGACGCTTGTGAGGCGGGCTGTG
AGGTCGTTGAAACAAGGTGGGGGGCATGGTGGGCGGCAAGAACCCAAGGTCTTGAGCCCTTCGCTAATGC
GGGAAAGCTCTTATTCGGGTGAGATGGGCTGGGCACCATCTGGGGACCCTGACGTGAAGTTTGTCACTGA
CTGGAGAACTCGGTTTGTCGTCTGTTGCGGGGGCGGCAGTTATGGCGGTGCCGTTGGGCAGTGCACCCGT
ACCTTTGGGAGCGCGCGCCCTCGTCGTGTCGTGACGTCACCCGTTCTGTTGGCTTATAATGCAGGGTGGG
GCCACCAGCCGGTAGGTGTGCGGTAGGCTTTTCTCCGTCGCAGGACGCAGGGTTCGGGCCTAGGGTAGGC
TCTCCTGAATCGACAGGCGCCGGACCTCTGGTGAGGGGAGGGATAAGTGAGGCGTCAGTTTCTTTGGTCG
GTTTTATGTACCTATCTTCTTAAGTAGCTGAAGCTCCGGTTTTGAACTATGCGCTCGGGGTTGGCGAGTG
TGTTTTGTGAAGTTTTTTAGGCACCTTTTGAAATGTAATCATTTGGGTCAATATGTAATTTTCAGTGTTA
GACTTGTAAATTGTCCGCTAAATTCTGGCCGTTTTTGGCTTTTTTGTTAGACAACATGACCGAGTACAAG
CCCACGGTGCGCCTCGCCACCCGCGACGACGTCCCCAGGGCCGTACGCACCCTCGCCGCCGCGTTCGCCG
ACTACCCCGCCACGCGCCACACCGTCGATCCGGACCGCCACATCGAGCGGGTCACCGAGCTGCAAGAACT
CTTCCTCACGCGCGTCGGGCTCGACATCGGCAAGGTGTGGGTCGCGGACGACGGCGCCGCGGTGGCGGTC
TGGACCACGCCGGAGAGCGTCGAAGCGGGGGCGGTGTTCGCCGAGATCGGCCCGCGCATGGCCGAGTTGA
GCGGTTCCCGGCTGGCCGCGCAGCAACAGATGGAGGGCCTCCTGGCGCCGCACCGGCCCAAGGAGCCCGC
GTGGTTCCTGGCCACCGTCGGCGTCTCGCCCGACCACCAGGGCAAGGGTCTGGGCAGCGCCGTCGTGCTC
CCCGGAGTGGAGGCCGCCGAGCGCGCCGGGGTGCCCGCCTTCCTGGAGACCTCCGCGCCCCGCAACCTCC
CCTTCTACGAGCGGCTCGGCTTCACCGTCACCGCCGACGTCGAGGTGCCCGAAGGACCGCGCACCTGGTG
CATGACCCGCAAGCCCGGTGCCTAGGCTAGTATGTAAGCCTAGTCTTAGATAATAAAATCGCTATCCATC
GAAGATGGATGTGTGTTGGTTTTTTGTGTGTGTAACGCTAGGCGCGCCTGGTGTACCGAGAACGATCCTC
TCAGTGCGAGTCTCGACGATCCATATCGTTGCTTGGCAGTCAGCCAGTCGGAATCCAGCTTGGGACCCAG
GAAGTCCAATCGTCAGATATTGTACTCAAGCCTGGTCACGGCAGCGTACCGATCTGTTTAAACCTAGATA
TTGATAGTCTGATCGGTCAACGTATAATCGAGTCCTAGCTTTTGCAAACATCTATCAAGAGACAGGATCA
GCAGGAGGCTTTCGCATGAGTATTCAACATTTCCGTGTCGCCCTTATTCCCTTTTTTGCGGCATTTTGCC
TTCCTGTTTTTGCTCACCCAGAAACGCTGGTGAAAGTAAAAGATGCTGAAGATCAGTTGGGTGCGCGAGT
GGGTTACATCGAACTGGATCTCAACAGCGGTAAGATCCTTGAGAGTTTTCGCCCCGAAGAACGCTTTCCA
ATGATGAGCACTTTTAAAGTTCTGCTATGTGGCGCGGTATTATCCCGTATTGACGCCGGGCAAGAGCAAC
TCGGTCGCCGCATACACTATTCTCAGAATGACTTGGTTGAGTATTCACCAGTCACAGAAAAGCATCTTAC
GGATGGCATGACAGTAAGAGAATTATGCAGTGCTGCCATAACCATGAGTGATAACACTGCGGCCAACTTA
CTTCTGACAACGATTGGAGGACCGAAGGAGCTAACCGCTTTTTTGCACAACATGGGGGATCATGTAACTC
GCCTTGATCGTTGGGAACCGGAGCTGAATGAAGCCATACCAAACGACGAGCGTGACACCACGATGCCTGT
AGCAATGGCAACAACCTTGCGTAAACTATTAACTGGCGAACTACTTACTCTAGCTTCCCGGCAACAGTTG
ATAGACTGGATGGAGGCGGATAAAGTTGCAGGACCACTTCTGCGCTCGGCCCTTCCGGCTGGCTGGTTTA
TTGCTGATAAATCTGGAGCCGGTGAGCGTGGGTCTCGCGGTATCATTGCAGCACTGGGGCCAGATGGTAA
GCCCTCCCGTATCGTAGTTATCTACACGACGGGGAGTCAGGCAACTATGGATGAACGAAATAGACAGATC
GCTGAGATAGGTGCCTCACTGATTAAGCATTGGTAACCGATTCTAGGTGCATTGGCGCAGAAAAAAATGC
CTGATGCGACGCTGCGCGTCTTATACTCCCACATATGCCAGATTCAGCAACGGATACGGCTTCCCCAACT
TGCCCACTTCCATACGTGTCCTCCTTACCAGAAATTTATCCTTAAGATCCCGAATCGTTTAAACTCGACT
CTGGCTCTATCGAATCTCCGTCGTTTCGAGCTTACGCGAACAGCCGTGGCGCTCATTTGCTCGTCGGGCA
TCGAATCTCGTCAGCTATCGTCAGCTTACCTTTTTGGCAGCGATCGCGGCTCCCGACATCTTGGACCATT
AGCTCCACAGGTATCTTCTTCCCTCTAGTGGTCATAACAGCAGCTTCAGCTACCTCTCAATTCAAAAAAC
CCCTCAAGACCCGTTTAGAGGCCCCAAGGGGTTATGCTATCAATCGTTGCGTTACACACACAAAAAACCA
ACACACATCCATCTTCGATGGATAGCGATTTTATTATCTAACTGCTGATCGAGTGTAGCCAGATCTAGTA
ATCAATTACGGGGTCATTAGTTCATAGCCCATATATGGAGTTCCGCGTTACATAACTTACGGTAAATGGC
CCGCCTGGCTGACCGCCCAACGACCCCCGCCCATTGACGTCAATAATGACGTATGTTCCCATAGTAACGC
CAATAGGGACTTTCCATTGACGTCAATGGGTGGAGTATTTACGGTAAACTGCCCACTTGGCAGTACATCA
AGTGTATCATATGCCAAGTACGCCCCCTATTGACGTCAATGACGGTAAATGGCCCGCCTGGCATTATGCC
CAGTACATGACCTTATGGGACTTTCCTACTTGGCAGTACATCTACGTATTAGTCATCGCTATTACCATGC
TGATGCGGTTTTGGCAGTACATCAATGGGCGTGGATAGCGGTTTGACTCACGGGGATTTCCAAGTCTCCA
CCCCATTGACGTCAATGGGAGTTTGTTTTGGCACCAAAATCAACGGGACTTTCCAAAATGTCGTAACAAC
TCCGCCCCATTGACGCAAATGGGCGGTAGGCGTGTACGGTGGGAGGTCTATATAAGCAGAGCTGGTTTAG
TGAACCGTCAGATCAGATCTTTGTCGATCCTACCATCCACTCGACACACCCGCCAGCGGCCGC
